>Addgene plasmid #111528 | hC73M-HA | addgene full sequence | sequence record 213350 | Addgene NGS Result
GGCATTGATTATTGACTAGTTATTAATAGTAATCAATTACGGGGTCATTAGTTCATAGCCCATATATGGA
GTTCCGCGTTACATAACTTACGGTAAATGGCCCGCCTGGCTGACCGCCCAACGACCCCCGCCCATTGACG
TCAATAATGACGTATGTTCCCATAGTAACGCCAATAGGGACTTTCCATTGACGTCAATGGGTGGAGTATT
TACGGTAAACTGCCCACTTGGCAGTACATCAAGTGTATCATATGCCAAGTCCGCCCCCTATTGACGTCAA
TGACGGTAAATGGCCCGCCTGGCATTATGCCCAGTACATGACCTTACGGGACTTTCCTACTTGGCAGTAC
ATCTACGTATTAGTCATCGCTATTACCATGGTGATGCGGTTTTGGCAGTACACCAATGGGCGTGGATAGC
GGTTTGACTCACGGGGATTTCCAAGTCTCCACCCCATTGACGTCAATGGGAGTTTGTTTTGGCACCAAAA
TCAACGGGACTTTCCAAAATGTCGTAACAACTGCGATCGCCCGCCCCGTTGACGCAAATGGGCGGTAGGC
GTGTACGGTGGGAGGTCTATATAAGCAGAGCTCGTTTAGTGAACCGTCAGATCACTAGAAGCTTTATTGC
GGTAGTTTATCACAGTTAAATTGCTAACGCAGTCAGTGCTTCTGACACAACAGTCTCGAACTTAAGCTGC
AGTGACTCTCTTAAGGTAGCCTTGCAGAAGTTGGTCGTGAGGCACTGGGCAGGTAAGTATCAAGGTTACA
AGACAGGTTTAAGGAGACCAATAGAAACTGGGCTTGTCGAGACAGAGAAGACTCTTGCGTTTCTGATAGG
CACCTATTGGTCTTACTGACATCCACTTTGCCTTTCTCTCCACAGGTGTCCACTCCCAGTTCAATTACAG
CTCTTAAGGCTAGAGTACTTAATACGACTCACTATAGGCTAGCCTCGAGAGCTGAATTCCACCATGCCGG
CGGGCATGACGAAGCATGGCTCCCGCTCCACCAGCTCGCTGCCGCCCGAGCCCATGGAGATCGTGCGCAG
CAAGGCGTGCTCTCGGCGGGTCCGCCTCAACGTCGGGGGGCTGGCGCACGAGGTACTCTGGCGTACCCTG
GACCGCCTGCCCCGCACGCGGCTGGGCAAGCTCCGCGACTGCAACACGCACGACTCGCTGCTCGAGGTGA
TGGATGACTACAGCCTCGACGACAACGAGTACTTCTTTGACCGCCACCCGGGCGCCTTCACCTCCATCCT
CAACTTCTACCGCACTGGGCGACTGCACATGATGGAGGAGATGTGCGCGCTCAGCTTCAGCCAAGAGCTC
GACTACTGGGGCATCGACGAGATCTACCCGGAGTCCTGCTGCCAGGCCCGCTACCACCAGAAGAAAGAGC
AGATGAACGAGGAGCTCAAGCGTGAGGCCGAGACCCTACGGGAGCGGGAAGGCGAGGAGTTCGATAACAC
GTGCTGCGCAGAGAAGAGGAAAAAACTCTGGGACCTACTGGAGAAGCCCAATTCCTCTGTGGCTGCCAAG
ATCCTTGCCATAATTTCCATCATGTTCATCGTCCTCTCCACCATTGCCCTGTCCCTCAACACGCTGCCTG
AGCTACAGAGCCTCGATGAGTTCGGCCAGTCCACAGACAACCCCCAGCTGGCCCACGTGGAGGCCGTGTG
CATCGCATGGTTCACCATGGAGTACCTGCTGAGGTTCCTCTCCTCGCCCAAGAAGTGGAAGTTCTTCAAG
GGCCCACTCAATGCCATTGACTTGTTGGCCATTCTGCCATACTATGTCACCATTTTCCTCACCGAATCCA
ACAAGAGCGTGCTGCAATTCCAGAATGTCCGCCGCGTGGTCCAGATCTTCCGCATCATGCGCATTCTCCG
CATCCTTAAGCTTGCACGCCACTCCACTGGCCTCCAGTCTCTGGGCTTCACTTTGCGGAGGAGCTACAAT
GAGTTGGGCTTGCTCATCCTCTTCCTTGCCATGGGCATTATGATCTTCTCCAGCCTTGTCTTCTTTGCTG
AGAAGGATGAGGACGACACCAAGTTCAAAAGCATCCCAGCCTCTTTCTGGTGGGCCACCATCACCATGAC
TACTGTTGGGTATGGAGACATCTACCCCAAGACTCTCCTGGGGAAAATTGTTGGGGGACTCTGCTGCATT
GCAGGAGTCCTGGTGATTGCTCTTCCCATCCCCATCATCGTCAATAACTTCTCTGAGTTCTATAAGGAGC
AGAAGAGACAGGAGAAAGCAATCAAACGGCGAGAGGCTCTGGAGAGAGCCAAGAGGAATGGCAGCATCGT
ATCCATGAACATGAAGGATGCTTTTGCCCGGAGCATTGAGATGATGGACATTGTGGTTGAGAAAAATGGG
GAGAATATGGGTAAGAAAGACAAAGTACAAGATAACCACTTGTCTCCTAACAAATGGAAATGGACAAAGA
GGACACTGTCTGAAACCAGCTCAAGTAAGTCCTTTGAAACCAAGGAACAGGGATCCCCTGAAAAAGCCAG
ATCGTCTTCTAGTCCTCAGCACCTGAACGTTCAGCAGTTGGAAGACATGTACAATAAGATGGCCAAGACC
CAATCCCAACCCATCCTCAATACCAAGGAGTCAGCAGCACAGAGCAAACCAAAGGAAGAACTTGAAATGG
AGAGTATCCCCAGCCCCGTAGCCCCTCTGCCCACTCGCACAGAAGGGGTCATTGACATGCGAAGTATGTC
AAGCATTGATAGTTTCATTAGCTGTGCCACAGACTTCCCTGAGGCCACCAGATTCTCCCACAGCCCTTTG
ACATCACTCCCCAGCAAGACTGGGGGCAGCACAGCCCCAGAAGTGGGCTGGCGGGGAGCTCTGGGTGCCA
GTGGTGGTAGGTTTGTGGAGGCCAACCCCAGCCCTGATGCCAGCCAGCACTCTAGTTTCTTCATCGAGAG
CCCCAAGAGTTCCATGAAAACTAACAACCCTTTGAAGCTCCGAGCACTTAAAGTCAACTTCATGGAGGGT
GACCCCAGTCCACTCCTCCCCGTTCTAGGGATGTACCATGACCCTCTCAGGAACCGGGGGAGTGCTGCGG
CTGCTGTCGCTGGACTGGAGTGTGCCACGCTTTTGGACAAGGCTGTGCTGAGCCCAGAGTCCTCCATCTA
CACCACAGCAAGTGCTAAGACACCCCCCCGGTCTCCTGAGAAACACACAGCAATAGCGTTCAACTTTGAG
GCGGGTGTCCACCAGTACATTGACGCAGACACAGATGATGAGGGACAGCTGCTCTACAGTGTGGACTCCA
GCCCCCCCAAAAGCCTCCCTGGGAGCACCAGTCCGAAGTTCAGCACGGGGACAAGATCGGAGAAAAACCA
CTTTGAAAGCTCCCCTTTACCCACCTCCCCTAAGTTCTTAAGGCAGAACTGTATTTACTCCACAGAAGCA
TTGACTGGAAAAGGCCCCAGTGGTCAGGAAAAGTGCAAACTTGAGAACCACATCTCCCCTGACGTCCGTG
TGTTGCCAGGGGGAGGAGCCCATGGAAGCACACGAGATCAGAGCATCGAATTCTACCCATACGATGTTCC
AGATTACGCTTAGGCGGCCGCTTCCCTTTAGTGAGGGTTAATGCTTCGAGCAGACATGATAAGATACATT
GATGAGTTTGGACAAACCACAACTAGAATGCAGTGAAAAAAATGCTTTATTTGTGAAATTTGTGATGCTA
TTGCTTTATTTGTAACCATTATAAGCTGCAATAAACAAGTTAACAACAACAATTGCATTCATTTTATGTT
TCAGGTTCAGGGGGAGATGTGGGAGGTTTTTTAAAGCAAGTAAAACCTCTACAAATGTGGTAAAATCCGA
TAAGGATCGATCCGGGCTGGCGTAATAGCGAAGAGGCCCGCACCGATCGCCCTTCCCAACAGTTGCGCAG
CCTGAATGGCGAATGG
[124 nt withheld, positions 3937-4060]
C
[91 nt withheld, positions 4062-4152]
A
[49 nt withheld, positions 4154-4202]
CCTTTGACGTTGGAGTCCACGTTCTTT
[37 nt withheld, positions 4230-4266]
ACCCTATCTCGGTCTATTCTTTTGATTTATAAGGGATTTTGCCGATTTCGGCCTATTGGTTAAAAAATGA
GCTGATTTAACAAAAATTTAACGCGAATTTTAACAAAATATTAACGCTTACAATTTCCTGATGCGGTATT
TTCTCCTTACGCATCTGTGCGGTATTTCACACCGCATACGCGGATCTGCGCAGCACCATGGCCTGAAATA
ACCTCTGAAAGAGGAACTTGGTTAGGTACCTTCTGAGGCGGAAAGAACCAGCTGTGGAATGTGTGTCAGT
TAGGGTGTGGAAAGTCCCCAGGCTCCCCAGCAGGCAGAAGTATGCAAAGCATGCATCTCAATTAGTCAGC
AACCAGGTGTGGAAAGTCCCCAGGCTCCCCAGCAGGCAGAAGTATGCAAAGCATGCATCTCAATTAGTCA
GCAACCATAGTCCCGCCCCTAACTCCGCCCATCCCGCCCCTAACTCCGCCCAGTTCCGCCCATTCTCCGC
CCCATGGCTGACTAATTTTTTTTATTTATGCAGAGGCCGAGGCCGCCTCGGCCTCTGAGCTATTCCAGAA
GTAGTGAGGAGGCTTTTTTGGAGGCCTAGGCTTTTGCAAAAAGCTTGATTCTTCTGACACAACAGTCTCG
AACTTAAGGCTAGAGCCACCATGATTGAACAAGATGGATTGCACGCAGGTTCTCCGGCCGCTTGGGTGGA
GAGGCTATTCGGCTATGACTGGGCACAACAGACAATCGGCTGCTCTGATGCCGCCGTGTTCCGGCTGTCA
GCGCAGGGGCGCCCGGTTCTTTTTGTCAAGACCGACCTGTCCGGTGCCCTGAATGAACTGCAGGACGAGG
CAGCGCGGCTATCGTGGCTGGCCACGACGGGCGTTCCTTGCGCAGCTGTGCTCGACGTTGTCACTGAAGC
GGGAAGGGACTGGCTGCTATTGGGCGAAGTGCCGGGGCAGGATCTCCTGTCATCTCACCTTGCTCCTGCC
GAGAAAGTATCCATCATGGCTGATGCAATGCGGCGGCTGCATACGCTTGATCCGGCTACCTGCCCATTCG
ACCACCAAGCGAAACATCGCATCGAGCGAGCACGTACTCGGATGGAAGCCGGTCTTGTCGATCAGGATGA
TCTGGACGAAGAGCATCAGGGGCTCGCGCCAGCCGAACTGTTCGCCAGGCTCAAGGCGCGCATGCCCGAC
GGCGAGGATCTCGTCGTGACCCATGGCGATGCCTGCTTGCCGAATATCATGGTGGAAAATGGCCGCTTTT
CTGGATTCATCGACTGTGGCCGGCTGGGTGTGGCGGACCGCTATCAGGACATAGCGTTGGCTACCCGTGA
TATTGCTGAAGAGCTTGGCGGCGAATGGGCTGACCGCTTCCTCGTGCTTTACGGTATCGCCGCTCCCGAT
TCGCAGCGCATCGCCTTCTATCGCCTTCTTGACGAGTTCTTCTGAGCGGGACTCTGGGGTTCGAAATGAC
CGACCAAGCGACGCCCAACCTGCCATCACGATGGCCGCAATAAAATATCTTTATTTTCATTACATCTGTG
TGTTGGTTTTTTGTGTGAATCGATAGCGATAAGGATCCGCGTATGGTGCACTCTCAGTACAATCTGCTCT
GATGCCGCATAGTTAAGCCAGCCCCGACACCCGCCAACACCCGCTGACGCGCCCTGACGGGCTTGTCTGC
TCCCGGCATCCGCTTACAGACAAGCTGTGACCGTCTCCGGGAGCTGCATGTGTCAGAGGTTTTCACCGTC
ATCACCGAAACGCGCGAGACGAAAGGGCCTCGTGATACGCCTATTTTTATAGGTTAATGTCATGATAATA
ATGGTTTCTTAGACGTCAGGTGGCACTTTTCGGGGAAATGTGCGCGGAACCCCTATTTGTTTATTTTTCT
AAATACATTCAAATATGTATCCGCTCATGAGACAATAACCCTGATAAATGCTTCAATAATATTGAAAAAG
GAAGAGTATGAGTATTCAACATTTCCGTGTCGCCCTTATTCCCTTTTTTGCGGCATTTTGCCTTCCTGTT
TTTGCTCACCCAGAAACGCTGGTGAAAGTAAAAGATGCTGAAGATCAGTTGGGTGCACGAGTGGGTTACA
TCGAACTGGATCTCAACAGCGGTAAGATCCTTGAGAGTTTTCGCCCCGAAGAACGTTTTCCAATGATGAG
CACTTTTAAAGTTCTGCTATGTGGCGCGGTATTATCCCGTATTGACGCCGGGCAAGAGCAACTCGGTCGC
CGCATACACTATTCTCAGAATGACTTGGTTGAGTACTCACCAGTCACAGAAAAGCATCTTACGGATGGCA
TGACAGTAAGAGAATTATGCAGTGCTGCCATAACCATGAGTGATAACACTGCGGCCAACTTACTTCTGAC
AACGATCGGAGGACCGAAGGAGCTAACCGCTTTTTTGCACAACATGGGGGATCATGTAACTCGCCTTGAT
CGTTGGGAACCGGAGCTGAATGAAGCCATACCAAACGACGAGCGTGACACCACGATGCCTGTAGCAATGG
CAACAACGTTGCGCAAACTATTAACTGGCGAACTACTTACTCTAGCTTCCCGGCAACAATTAATAGACTG
GATGGAGGCGGATAAAGTTGCAGGACCACTTCTGCGCTCGGCCCTTCCGGCTGGCTGGTTTATTGCTGAT
AAATCTGGAGCCGGTGAGCGTGGGTCTCGCGGTATCATTGCAGCACTGGGGCCAGATGGTAAGCCCTCCC
GTATCGTAGTTATCTACACGACGGGGAGTCAGGCAACTATGGATGAACGAAATAGACAGATCGCTGAGAT
AGGTGCCTCACTGATTAAGCATTGGTAACTGTCAGACCAAGTTTACTCATATATACTTTAGATTGATTTA
AAACTTCATTTTTAATTTAAAAGGATCTAGGTGAAGATCCTTTTTGATAATCTCATGACCAAAATCCCTT
AACGTGAGTTTTCGTTCCACTGAGCGTCAGACCCCGTAGAAAAGATCAAAGGATCTTCTTGAGATCCTTT
TTTTCTGCGCGTAATCTGCTGCTTGCAAACAAAAAAACCACCGCTACCAGCGGTGGTTTGTTTGCCGGAT
CAAGAGCTACCAACTCTTTTTCCGAAGGTAACTGGCTTCAGCAGAGCGCAGATACCAAATACTGTTCTTC
TAGTGTAGCCGTAGTTAGGCCACCACTTCAAGAACTCTGTAGCACCGCCTACATACCTCGCTCTGCTAAT
CCTGTTACCAGTGGCTGCTGCCAGTGGCGATAAGTCGTGTCTTACCGGGTTGGACTCAAGACGATAGTTA
CCGGATAAGGCGCAGCGGTCGGGCTGAACGGGGGGTTCGTGCACACAGCCCAGCTTGGAGCGAACGACCT
ACACCGAACTGAGATACCTACAGCGTGAGCTATGAGAAAGCGCCACGCTTCCCGAAGGGAGAAAGGCGGA
CAGGTATCCGGTAAGCGGCAGGGTCGGAACAGGAGAGCGCACGAGGGAGCTTCCAGGGGGAAACGCCTGG
TATCTTTATAGTCCTGTCGGGTTTCGCCACCTCTGACTTGAGCGTCGATTTTTGTGATGCTCGTCAGGGG
GGCGGAGCCTATGGAAAAACGCCAGCAACGCGGCCTTTTTACGGTTCCTGGCCTTTTGCTGGCCTTTTGC
TCACATGGCTCGACAGATCTTCAATATTGGCCATTAGCCATATTATTCATTGGTTATATAGCATAAATCA
ATATTGGCTATTGGCCATTGCATACGTTGTATCTATATCATAATATGTACATTTATATTGGCTCATGTCC
AATATGACCGCCATGTT
Features (pLannotate 1.2.2; 20 found; start..end, strand, type, name):
      3..380     +  enhancer       CMV enhancer: human cytomegalovirus immediate early enhancer
    381..592     +  promoter       CMV promoter: human cytomegalovirus (CMV) immediate early promoter
    753..885     +  intron         chimeric intron: chimera between introns from human β-globin and immunoglobulin heavy chain genes
    930..948     +  promoter       T7 promoter: promoter for bacteriophage T7 RNA polymerase
    974..3547    +  CDS            KCNB1: KCNB1_HUMAN - Experimental evidence at protein level: Swiss-Prot protein existence level 1. Voltage-gated potassium channel that mediates transmembrane potassium transport in excitable membranes, primarily in the brain, but also in the pancreas and cardiovascular system. Contributes to the regulation of the action potential (AP) repolarization, duration and frequency of repetitive AP firing in neurons, muscle cells and endocrine cells and plays a role in homeostatic attenuation of electrical excitability throughout the brain (PubMed:23161216). Plays also a role in the regulation of exocytosis
   3554..3582    +  CDS            3xHA (fragment): three tandem HA epitope tags
   3595..3612    -  promoter       T3 promoter (fragment): promoter for bacteriophage T3 RNA polymerase
   3630..3751    -  polyA_signal   SV40 poly(A) signal: SV40 polyadenylation signal
   3774..3842    -  CDS            large T antigen (fragment): large T antigen from SV40 (simian virus 40)
   3866..3933    +  CDS            lacZα (fragment): LacZα fragment of β-galactosidase; lacZ fragment
   3937..4365    +  rep_origin     f1 ori (sequence partly withheld): f1 bacteriophage origin of replication; arrow indicates direction of (+) strand synthesis
   4393..4444    -  misc_feature   bom (fragment): basis of mobility region from pBR322
   4509..4866    +  promoter       SV40 promoter: SV40 enhancer and early promoter
   4917..5708    +  CDS            neo: KKA2_KLEPN - Also known as kan, nptII. Experimental evidence at protein level: Swiss-Prot protein existence level 1. Resistance to kanamycin, neomycin, paromomycin, ribostamycin, butirosin and gentamicin B. From Klebsiella pneumoniae.
   5775..5823    +  polyA_signal   poly(A) signal: synthetic polyadenylation signal
   5843..5897    -  misc_feature   bom (fragment): basis of mobility region from pBR322
   5999..6034    -  CDS            rop (fragment): Rop protein, which maintains plasmids at low copy number; rop
   6129..6233    +  promoter       AmpR promoter: bla
   6234..7094    +  CDS            AmpR: β-lactamase; bla; confers resistance to ampicillin, carbenicillin, and related antibiotics
   7265..7853    +  rep_origin     ori: high-copy-number ColE1/pMB1/pBR322/pUC origin of replication
