[The description below was written by a language model from this plasmid's Addgene catalogue record and pLannotate feature annotations shown in this document.]
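Description:
hC73M-HA is a mammalian expression plasmid built on the pCI-neo backbone that drives production of human KCNB1, the voltage-gated potassium channel Kv2.1, carrying a cysteine-to-methionine substitution at position 73 and a C-terminal HA epitope tag. In bacteria it replicates from a high-copy ColE1/pUC-type origin and is selected with ampicillin through the β-lactamase gene. An f1 origin is also present, which permits single-stranded DNA production. For mammalian cells, a separate cassette places the neomycin phosphotransferase gene under the SV40 enhancer/early promoter with a synthetic polyadenylation signal, allowing G418 selection of stable transfectants.

The expression unit consists of the human cytomegalovirus immediate-early enhancer and promoter followed by a chimeric β-globin/immunoglobulin heavy chain intron, a standard feature included to improve transcript processing and expression levels. A T7 promoter sits just upstream of the coding sequence and could support in vitro transcription of the channel mRNA. The KCNB1 open reading frame is followed immediately by a short sequence annotated as a fragment of a 3xHA tag, consistent in length with the single HA epitope listed in the catalogue entry, and then by an SV40 polyadenylation signal. The restriction sites used for cloning are not recorded. Other small annotated fragments (T3 promoter, lacZα, bom, rop, large T antigen) appear to be backbone remnants rather than functional elements.

The stated purpose is expression of the C73M mutant channel in mammalian cells, with the HA tag enabling antibody-based detection. The record does not explain the functional rationale for the mutation.
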