Addgene plasmid #111528: hC73M-HA
Purpose: Expresses human KCNB1 C73M in mammalian cells
Depositing lab: Federico Sesti.
Backbone
  Vector backbone: pCI-neo
  Backbone manufacturer: Promega
  Vector type: Mammalian Expression
  Selectable markers: Neomycin (select with G418)
Growth in bacteria
  Bacterial resistance: Ampicillin, 100 μg/mL
  Growth temperature: 37°C
  Growth strain: DH5alpha
  Copy number: High Copy
Gene/Insert
  Gene/Insert name: human C73M-Kv2.1 + HA (alt name: KCNB1)
  Species: H. sapiens (human)
  Mutation: C73M
  Entrez Gene: KCNB1 (a.k.a. DRK1, Kv2.1)
  Promoter: CMV
  Tag / fusion protein: HA (C terminal on insert)
  Cloning method: Restriction Enzyme; 5′ cloning site Unknown (unknown if destroyed); 3′ cloning site Unknown (unknown if destroyed)
Terms and licenses: Academic/Nonprofit Terms; Industry Terms: Not Available to Industry
How to cite: hC73M-HA was a gift from Federico Sesti (Addgene plasmid # 111528 ; http://n2t.net/addgene:111528 ; RRID:Addgene_111528)
